Addgene plasmid #103397: LSB-hsa-miR-301a-5p
Purpose: Used to sense miRNA activity using fluorescence based tools. hsa-miR-301a-5p target in 3' UTR of of mKate. miRNA activity can be measured by the repression of mKate2 relative to EBFP2 fluorescent proteins . Plasmid is inherently unstable; please see Depositor Comments
Depositing lab: Ron Weiss. Depositing organization: Massachusetts Institute of Technology. Publication: A mixed antagonistic/synergistic miRNA repression model enables accurate predictions of multi-input miRNA sensor activity. Gam JJ, Babb J, Weiss R. Nat Commun. 2018 Jun 22;9(1):2430. doi: 10.1038/s41467-018-04575-0. PubMed 29934631.
Backbone
  Vector backbone: Low Sensor Backbone (LSB)
  Vector type: Mammalian Expression, Synthetic Biology
Growth in bacteria
  Bacterial resistance: Ampicillin and Kanamycin, 100 & 50 μg/mL
  Growth temperature: 30°C
  Growth strain: NEB Stable
  Copy number: High Copy
Gene/Insert
  Gene/Insert name: hsa-miR-301a-5p target
  Species: H. sapiens (human)
  Entrez Gene: MIR301A (a.k.a. MIR301, MIRN301, MIRN301A, mir-301a)
  Promoter: EF-1a
  Cloning method: Gibson Cloning
Terms and licenses: Academic/Nonprofit Terms; Industry Terms: Not Available to Industry
Depositor comments: Please note that this plasmid is inherently unstable due to a repeating poly A element. We recommend performing a diagnostic digest on multiple colonies upon receipt. The depositors would like to note the presence of several discrepancies between the depositor sequence and physical plasmid sequence. In particular, the sequences upstream and downstream of the puromycin coding region have 10 bp insertions which do not affect the ability to perform puromycin selection. The sequences for those regions within the physical plasmids are as follows: Upstream of Puro: GAATTCGACCGCCTGTCTCAAGGTGCCACC; Downstream of Puro: GCTTTGAGACTACGCGTGAATTCACTCCTC.
How to cite: LSB-hsa-miR-301a-5p was a gift from Ron Weiss (Addgene plasmid # 103397)
