[The description below was written by a language model from this plasmid's Addgene catalogue record and pLannotate feature annotations shown in this document.]
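Description:
LSB-hsa-miR-301a-5p is a mammalian expression plasmid built on the Low Sensor Backbone (LSB) and designed as a two-colour fluorescent reporter of microRNA activity. It replicates in E. coli from a high-copy ColE1/pUC-type origin and carries both an ampicillin resistance gene (β-lactamase with its bla promoter) and a kanamycin resistance gene (aph(3')-Ia), so both antibiotics are used for bacterial selection. A puromycin N-acetyltransferase coding sequence followed by a rabbit β-globin poly(A) signal is also present for selection in mammalian cells, although no promoter for it is annotated in the feature table.

The payload consists of two parallel transcription units, each driven by the human EF-1α core promoter with its intron A and terminated by a rabbit β-globin poly(A) signal. One unit expresses the red fluorescent protein mKate2 and, according to the record, carries a target site for human miR-301a-5p in its 3' UTR. The target itself is not annotated, but it presumably lies in the unannotated stretch between the mKate2 coding region and its poly(A) signal. The other unit expresses the blue protein EBFP2 without a miRNA target and serves as an internal reference. Gateway attB4, attB1 and attB2 scars flank the promoters and coding sequences, reflecting modular assembly of the units. When miR-301a-5p is active in a transfected cell, mKate2 is repressed while EBFP2 is unaffected, so the mKate2-to-EBFP2 ratio reports miRNA activity.

The depositor notes that the repeated poly(A) elements make the plasmid inherently unstable. The depositor also reports small insertions flanking the puromycin coding region in the physical plasmid relative to the deposited sequence, which do not impair puromycin selection.
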