Features (pLannotate 1.2.2; 28 found; start..end, strand, type, name):
     87..675     -  rep_origin     ori: high-copy-number ColE1/pMB1/pBR322/pUC origin of replication
    846..1706    -  CDS            AmpR: β-lactamase; bla; confers resistance to ampicillin, carbenicillin, and related antibiotics
   1707..1778    -  promoter       AmpR promoter: bla
   1857..2456    +  CDS            PuroR: puromycin N-acetyltransferase; pac from Streptomyces alboniger; confers resistance to puromycin
   2461..2541    +  CDS            HBB (fragment): HBB_PONPY - Experimental evidence at transcript level: Swiss-Prot protein existence level 2. Involved in oxygen transport from the lung to the various peripheral tissues. From Pongo pygmaeus (Bornean orangutan).
   2612..2667    +  polyA_signal   β-globin poly(A) signal: rabbit β-globin polyadenylation signal (Gil and Proudfoot, 1987)
   3646..3666    +  protein_bind   attB4: mutant version of attB; core recombination site for the Gateway® BP reaction BP Clonase™
   3734..3945    +  promoter       EF-1α core promoter: core promoter for human elongation factor EF-1α
   3946..4884    +  intron         EF-1α intron A: intron upstream of the start codon of human EF-1α
   4911..4931    +  protein_bind   attB1: mutant version of attB; core recombination site for the Gateway® BP reaction BP Clonase™
   4951..5646    +  CDS            mKate2: mKate2 is a basic (constitutively fluorescent) red fluorescent protein published in 2009, derived from Entacmaea quadricolor. It is reported to be a rapidly-maturing monomer with moderate acid sensitivity.
   5666..5690    -  protein_bind   attB2: mutant version of attB; recombination site for the Gateway® BP reaction BP Clonase™
   5834..5908    +  CDS            HBB (fragment): HBB_PONPY - Experimental evidence at transcript level: Swiss-Prot protein existence level 2. Involved in oxygen transport from the lung to the various peripheral tissues. From Pongo pygmaeus (Bornean orangutan).
   5979..6034    +  polyA_signal   β-globin poly(A) signal: rabbit β-globin polyadenylation signal (Gil and Proudfoot, 1987)
   6418..6443    +  misc_feature   SA: splice acceptor site
   7115..7135    +  protein_bind   attB4: mutant version of attB; core recombination site for the Gateway® BP reaction BP Clonase™
   7203..7414    +  promoter       EF-1α core promoter: core promoter for human elongation factor EF-1α
   7415..8353    +  intron         EF-1α intron A: intron upstream of the start codon of human EF-1α
   8380..8400    +  protein_bind   attB1: mutant version of attB; core recombination site for the Gateway® BP reaction BP Clonase™
   8411..9127    +  CDS            EBFP2: EBFP2 is a basic (constitutively fluorescent) blue fluorescent protein published in 2007, derived from Aequorea victoria. It is reported to be a rapidly-maturing monomer with moderate acid sensitivity.
   9135..9159    -  protein_bind   attB2: mutant version of attB; recombination site for the Gateway® BP reaction BP Clonase™
   9163..9243    +  CDS            HBB (fragment): HBB_PONPY - Experimental evidence at transcript level: Swiss-Prot protein existence level 2. Involved in oxygen transport from the lung to the various peripheral tissues. From Pongo pygmaeus (Bornean orangutan).
   9314..9369    +  polyA_signal   β-globin poly(A) signal: rabbit β-globin polyadenylation signal (Gil and Proudfoot, 1987)
   9752..9774    -  protein_bind   lac operator (fragment): The lac repressor binds to the lac operator to inhibit transcription in E. coli. This inhibition can be relieved by adding lactose or isopropyl-β-D-thiogalactopyranoside (IPTG). lac repressor encoded by lacI
   9778..9808    -  promoter       lac promoter: promoter for the E. coli lac operon
   9823..9844    -  protein_bind   CAP binding site: CAP binding activates transcription in the presence of cAMP. E. coli catabolite activator protein
   9857..9896    -  CDS            lacI (fragment): lac repressor; lacI; The lac repressor binds to the lac operator to inhibit transcription in E. coli. This inhibition can be relieved by adding lactose or isopropyl-β-D-thiogalactopyranoside (IPTG).
  10069..10878   +  CDS            KanR: aminoglycoside phosphotransferase; aph(3')-Ia; confers resistance to kanamycin in bacteria or G418 (Geneticin®) in eukaryotes
>Addgene plasmid #103397 | LSB-hsa-miR-301a-5p | depositor full sequence | sequence record 195843 | Full Sequence
AATTGAGGGGATAACGCAGGAAAGAACATGTGAGCAAAAGGCCAGCAAAAGGCCAGGAACCGTAAAAAGG
CCGCGTTGCTGGCGTTTTTCCATAGGCTCCGCCCCCCTGACGAGCATCACAAAAATCGACGCTCAAGTCA
GAGGTGGCGAAACCCGACAGGACTATAAAGATACCAGGCGTTTCCCCCTGGAAGCTCCCTCGTGCGCTCT
CCTGTTCCGACCCTGCCGCTTACCGGATACCTGTCCGCCTTTCTCCCTTCGGGAAGCGTGGCGCTTTCTC
ATAGCTCACGCTGTAGGTATCTCAGTTCGGTGTAGGTCGTTCGCTCCAAGCTGGGCTGTGTGCACGAACC
CCCCGTTCAGCCCGACCGCTGCGCCTTATCCGGTAACTATCGTCTTGAGTCCAACCCGGTAAGACACGAC
TTATCGCCACTGGCAGCAGCCACTGGTAACAGGATTAGCAGAGCGAGGTATGTAGGCGGTGCTACAGAGT
TCTTGAAGTGGTGGCCTAACTACGGCTACACTAGAAGAACAGTATTTGGTATCTGCGCTCTGCTGAAGCC
AGTTACCTTCGGAAAAAGAGTTGGTAGCTCTTGATCCGGCAAACAAACCACCGCTGGTAGCGGTGGTTTT
TTTGTTTGCAAGCAGCAGATTACGCGCAGAAAAAAAGGATCTCAAGAAGATCCTTTGATCTTTTCTACGG
GGTCTGACGCTCAGTGGAACGAAAACTCACGTTAAGGGATTTTGGTCATGAGATTATCAAAAAGGATCTT
CACCTAGATCCTTTTAAATTAAAAATGAAGTTTTAAATCAATCTAAAGTATATATGAGTAAACTTGGTCT
GACAGTTACCAATGCTTAATCAGTGAGGCACCTATCTCAGCGATCTGTCTATTTCGTTCATCCATAGTTG
CCTGACTCCCCGTCGTGTAGATAACTACGATACGGGAGGGCTTACCATCTGGCCCCAGTGCTGCAATGAT
ACCGCGAGAACCACGCTCACCGGCTCCAGATTTATCAGCAATAAACCAGCCAGCCGGAAGGGCCGAGCGC
AGAAGTGGTCCTGCAACTTTATCCGCCTCCATCCAGTCTATTAATTGTTGCCGGGAAGCTAGAGTAAGTA
GTTCGCCAGTTAATAGTTTGCGCAACGTTGTTGCCATTGCTACAGGCATCGTGGTGTCACGCTCGTCGTT
TGGTATGGCTTCATTCAGCTCCGGTTCCCAACGATCAAGGCGAGTTACATGATCCCCCATGTTGTGCAAA
AAAGCGGTTAGCTCCTTCGGTCCTCCGATCGTTGTCAGAAGTAAGTTGGCCGCAGTGTTATCACTCATGG
TTATGGCAGCACTGCATAATTCTCTTACTGTCATGCCATCCGTAAGATGCTTTTCTGTGACTGGTGAGTA
CTCAACCAAGTCATTCTGAGAATAGTGTATGCGGCGACCGAGTTGCTCTTGCCCGGCGTCAATACGGGAT
AATACCGCGCCACATAGCAGAACTTTAAAAGTGCTCATCATTGGAAAACGTTCTTCGGGGCGAAAACTCT
CAAGGATCTTACCGCTGTTGAGATCCAGTTCGATGTAACCCACTCGTGCACCCAACTGATCTTCAGCATC
TTTTACTTTCACCAGCGTTTCTGGGTGAGCAAAAACAGGAAGGCAAAATGCCGCAAAAAAGGGAATAAGG
GCGACACGGAAATGTTGAATACTCATACTCTTCCTTTTTCAATATTATTGAAGCATTTATCAGGGTTATT
GTCTCATGAGCGGATACATATTTGAATGTAGCTCCGAATTTCTCGAGGGCTTGTCGACGACGGCGGTCTC
CGTCGTCAGGATCATGAATTCGACCCGCCTGCCACCATGACCGAGTACAAGCCCACGGTGCGCCTCGCCA
CCCGCGACGACGTCCCCCGGGCCGTACGCACCCTCGCCGCCGCGTTCGCCGACTACCCCGCCACGCGCCA
CACCGTCGACCCGGACCGCCACATCGAGCGGGTCACCGAGCTGCAAGAACTCTTCCTCACGCGCGTCGGG
CTCGACATCGGCAAGGTGTGGGTCGCGGACGACGGCGCCGCGGTGGCGGTCTGGACCACGCCGGAGAGCG
TCGAAGCGGGGGCGGTGTTCGCCGAGATCGGCCCGCGCATGGCCGAGTTGAGCGGTTCCCGGCTGGCCGC
GCAGCAACAGATGGAAGGCCTCCTGGCGCCGCACCGGCCCAAGGAGCCCGCGTGGTTCCTGGCCACCGTC
GGCGTCTCGCCCGACCACCAGGGCAAGGGTCTGGGCAGCGCCGTCGTGCTCCCCGGAGTGGAGGCGGCCG
AGCGCGCCGGGGTGCCCGCCTTCCTGGAGACATCCGCGCCCCGCAACCTCCCCTTCTACGAGCGGCTCGG
CTTCACCGTCACCGCCGACGTCGAGGTGCCCGAAGGACCGCGCACCTGGTGCATGACCCGCAAGCCCGGT
GCCTGATACGCGTGAATTCACTCCTCAGGTGCAGGCTGCCTATCAGAAGGTGGTGGCTGGTGTGGCCAAT
GCCCTGGCTCACAAATACCACTGAGATCTTTTTCCCTCTGCCAAAAATTATGGGGACATCATGAAGCCCC
TTGAGCATCTGACTTCTGGCTAATAAAGGAAATTTATTTTCATTGCAATAGTGTGTTGGAATTTTTTGTG
TCTCTCACTCGGAAGGACATATGGGAGGGCAAATCATTTAAAACATCAGAATGAGTATTTGGTTTAGAGT
TTGGCAACATATGCCCATATGCTGGCTGCCATGAACAAAGGTTGGCTATAAAGAGGTCATCAGTATATGA
AACAGCCCCCTGCTGTCCATTCCTTATTCCATAGAAAAGCCTTGACTTGAGGTTAGATTTTTTTTATATT
TTGTTTTGTGTTATTTTTTTCTTTAACATCCCTAAAATTTTCCTTACATGTTTTACTAGCCAGATTTTTC
CTCCTCTCCTGACTACTCCCAGTCATAGCTGTCCCTCTTCTCTTATGGAGATCCCTCGACCTGCAGCCCA
AGCTTGAATTCTCTAGAATTACCCTGTTATCCCTATGCTTGGTTTACCGAGCTCTTATTGGTTTTCAAAC
TTCATTGACTGTGCCCAACGCGCCTGGGAGCTCACGGGGACAGCCCCCCCCCAAAGCCCCCAGGGATGTA
ATTACGTCCCTCCCCCGCTAGGGGGCAGCAGCGAGCCGCCCGGGGCTCCGCTCCGGTCCGGCGCTCCCCC
CGCATCCCCGAGCCGGCAGCGTGCGGGGACAGCCCGGGCACGGGGAAGGTGGCACGGGATCGCTTTCCTC
TGAACGCTTCTCGCTGCTCTTTGAGCCTGCAGACACCTGGGGGGATACGGGGAAAAAGCTAGGCTGAAAG
ACCGGTTCTTAGAATGACACGCGCCTGGGAGCTCACGGGGACAGCCCCCCCCCAAAGCCCCCAGGGATGT
AATTACGTCCCTCCCCCGCTAGGGGGCAGCAGCGAGCCGCCCGGGGCTCCGCTCCGGTCCGGCGCTCCCC
CCGCATCCCCGAGCCGGCAGCGTGCGGGGACAGCCCGGGCACGGGGAAGGTGGCACGGGATCGCTTTCCT
CTGAACGCTTCTCGCTGCTCTTTGAGCCTGCAGACACCTGGGGGGATACGGGGAAAAAGCTAACTTCTGA
GACGACAACTTTGTATAGAAAAGTTGGCTCCGAATTCGCCCTTGACAGCAGAGATCCAGTTTGGTTAATT
AATTGGCTCCGGTGCCCGTCAGTGGGCAGAGCGCACATCGCCCACAGTCCCCGAGAAGTTGTGGGGAGGG
GTCGGCAATTGAACCGGTGCCTAGAGAAGGTGGCGCGGGGTAAACTGGGAAAGTGATGTCGTGTACTGGC
TCCGCCTTTTTCCCGAGGGTGGGGGAGAACCGTATATAAGTGCAGTAGTCGCCGTGAACGTTCTTTTTCG
CAACGGGTTTGCCGCCAGAACACAGGTAAGTGCCGTGTGTGGTTCCCGCGGGCCTGGCCTCTTTACGGGT
TATGGCCCTTGCGTGCCTTGAATTACTTCCACCTGGCTGCAGTACGTGATTCTTGATCCCGAGCTTCGGG
TTGGAAGTGGGTGGGAGAGTTCGAGGCCTTGCGCTTAAGGAGCCCCTTCGCCTCGTGCTTGAGTTGAGGC
CTGGCCTGGGCGCTGGGGCCGCCGCGTGCGAATCTGGTGGCACCTTCGCGCCTGTCTCGCTGCTTTCGAT
AAGTCTCTAGCCATTTAAAATTTTTGATGACCTGCTGCGACGCTTTTTTTCTGGCAAGATAGTCTTGTAA
ATGCGGGCCAAGATCTGCACACTGGTATTTCGGTTTTTGGGGCCGCGGGCGGCGACGGGGCCCGTGCGTC
CCAGCGCACATGTTCGGCGAGGCGGGGCCTGCGAGCGCGGCCACCGAGAATCGGACGGGGGTAGTCTCAA
GCTGGCCGGCCTGCTCTGGTGCCTGGCCTCGCGCCGCCGTGTATCGCCCCGCCCTGGGCGGCAAGGCTGG
CCCGGTCGGCACCAGTTGCGTGAGCGGAAAGATGGCCGCTTCCCGGCCCTGCTGCAGGGAGCTCAAAATG
GAGGACGCGGCGCTCGGGAGAGCGGGCGGGTGAGTCACCCACACAAAGGAAAAGGGCCTTTCCGTCCTCA
GCCGTCGCTTCATGTGACTCCACGGAGTACCGGGCGCCGTCCAGGCACCTCGATTAGTTCTCGAGCTTTT
GGAGTACGTCGTCTTTAGGTTGGGGGGAGGGGTTTTATGCGATGGAGTTTCCCCACACTGAGTGGGTGGA
GACTGAAGTTAGGCCAGCTTGGCACTTGATGTAATTCTCCTTGGAATTTGCCCTTTTTGAGTTTGGATCT
TGGTTCATTCTCAAGCCTCAGACAGTGGTTCAAAGTTTTTTTCTTCCATTTCAGGTGTCGTGAGAAGGGC
GAATTCGACCCAAGTTTGTACAAAAAAGCAGGCTGGATCCAGGTGCCACCATGGTGAGCGAGCTGATTAA
GGAGAACATGCACATGAAGCTGTACATGGAGGGCACCGTGAACAACCACCACTTCAAGTGCACATCCGAG
GGCGAAGGCAAGCCCTACGAGGGCACCCAGACCATGAGAATCAAGGCGGTCGAGGGCGGCCCTCTCCCCT
TCGCCTTCGACATCCTGGCTACCAGCTTCATGTACGGCAGCAAAACCTTCATCAACCACACCCAGGGCAT
CCCCGACTTCTTTAAGCAGTCCTTCCCCGAGGGCTTCACATGGGAGAGAGTCACCACATACGAAGATGGG
GGCGTGCTGACCGCTACCCAGGACACCAGCCTCCAGGACGGCTGCCTCATCTACAACGTCAAGATCAGAG
GGGTGAACTTCCCATCCAACGGCCCTGTGATGCAGAAGAAAACACTCGGCTGGGAGGCCTCCACCGAGAC
ACTGTACCCCGCTGACGGCGGCCTGGAAGGCAGAGCCGACATGGCCCTGAAGCTCGTGGGCGGGGGCCAC
CTGATCTGCAACCTTAAGACCACATACAGATCCAAGAAACCCGCTAAGAACCTCAAGATGCCCGGCGTCT
ACTATGTGGACAGGAGACTGGAAAGAATCAAGGAGGCCGACAAAGAGACATACGTCGAGCAGCACGAGGT
GGCTGTGGCCAGATACTGCGACCTCCCTAGCAAACTGGGGCACAAACTTAATTGAGAATTCTACCACCCA
GCTTTCTTGTACAAAGTGGTACGTCTCAAGACCAGAGGTCTCTGCTTGTTGATGCAGTAGTGCAATAAAG
TCAGAGCAGTAGTGCAATAAAGTCAGAGCAGTAGTGCAATAAAGTCAGAGCAGTAGTGCAATAAAGTCAG
AGCCAACCAGAAGAGACCTGTGCTTCACTCCTCAGGTGCAGGCTGCCTATCAGAAGGTGGTGGCTGGTGT
GGCCAATGCCCTGGCTCACAAATACCACTGAGATCTTTTTCCCTCTGCCAAAAATTATGGGGACATCATG
AAGCCCCTTGAGCATCTGACTTCTGGCTAATAAAGGAAATTTATTTTCATTGCAATAGTGTGTTGGAATT
TTTTGTGTCTCTCACTCGGAAGGACATATGGGAGGGCAAATCATTTAAAACATCAGAATGAGTATTTGGT
TTAGAGTTTGGCAACATATGCCCATATGCTGGCTGCCATGAACAAAGGTTGGCTATAAAGAGGTCATCAG
TATATGAAACAGCCCCCTGCTGTCCATTCCTTATTCCATAGAAAAGCCTTGACTTGAGGTTAGATTTTTT
TTATATTTTGTTTTGTGTTATTTTTTTCTTTAACATCCCTAAAATTTTCCTTACATGTTTTACTAGCCAG
ATTTTTCCTCCTCTCCTGACTACTCCCAGTCATAGCTGTCCCTCTTCTCTTATGGAGATCCCGAGCGGTG
CGTTTTTATGCTTGTAGTATTGTATAATGTTTTTAAGATCCAAGCTTCTGACCTCTTCTCTTCCTCCCAC
AGGGCCTCGAGACAATTGCATCGATGGTACCAGTGAAAGTCTGCAATGAATTCGAGTTGGCGCGCCTGTC
ATTCTAAATCTCTCTTTCAGCCTAAAGCTTTTTCCCCGTATCCCCCCAGGTGTCTGCAGGCTCAAAGAGC
AGCGAGAAGCGTTCAGAGGAAAGCGATCCCGTGCCACCTTCCCCGTGCCCGGGCTGTCCCCGCACGCTGC
CGGCTCGGGGATGCGGGGGGAGCGCCGGACCGGAGCGGAGCCCCGGGCGGCTCGCTGCTGCCCCCTAGCG
GGGGAGGGACGTAATTACATCCCTGGGGGCTTTGGGAGGGGGCTGTCCCCGTGAGCTCCCAGGCGCGCCT
GTCATTCTAAATCTCTCTTTCAGCCTAAAGCTTTTTCCCCGTATCCCCCCAGGTGTCTGCAGGCTCAAAG
AGCAGCGAGAAGCGTTCAGAGGAAAGCGATCCCGTGCCACCTTCCCCGTGCCCGGGCTGTCCCCGCACGC
TGCCGGCTCGGGGATGCGGGGGGAGCGCCGGACCGGAGCGGAGCCCCGGGCGGCTCGCTGCTGCCCCCTA
GCGGGGGAGGGACGTAATTACATCCCTGGGGGCTTTGGGGGGGGGCTGTCCCCGTGAGCTCCCAGGCGCG
CCAACTCGGTACCGTATCGATGTCGACGTTAACGCTAGTGATATCAACTTTGTATAGAAAAGTTGGCTCC
GAATTCGCCCTTGACAGCAGAGATCCAGTTTGGTTAATTAATTGGCTCCGGTGCCCGTCAGTGGGCAGAG
CGCACATCGCCCACAGTCCCCGAGAAGTTGTGGGGAGGGGTCGGCAATTGAACCGGTGCCTAGAGAAGGT
GGCGCGGGGTAAACTGGGAAAGTGATGTCGTGTACTGGCTCCGCCTTTTTCCCGAGGGTGGGGGAGAACC
GTATATAAGTGCAGTAGTCGCCGTGAACGTTCTTTTTCGCAACGGGTTTGCCGCCAGAACACAGGTAAGT
GCCGTGTGTGGTTCCCGCGGGCCTGGCCTCTTTACGGGTTATGGCCCTTGCGTGCCTTGAATTACTTCCA
CCTGGCTGCAGTACGTGATTCTTGATCCCGAGCTTCGGGTTGGAAGTGGGTGGGAGAGTTCGAGGCCTTG
CGCTTAAGGAGCCCCTTCGCCTCGTGCTTGAGTTGAGGCCTGGCCTGGGCGCTGGGGCCGCCGCGTGCGA
ATCTGGTGGCACCTTCGCGCCTGTCTCGCTGCTTTCGATAAGTCTCTAGCCATTTAAAATTTTTGATGAC
CTGCTGCGACGCTTTTTTTCTGGCAAGATAGTCTTGTAAATGCGGGCCAAGATCTGCACACTGGTATTTC
GGTTTTTGGGGCCGCGGGCGGCGACGGGGCCCGTGCGTCCCAGCGCACATGTTCGGCGAGGCGGGGCCTG
CGAGCGCGGCCACCGAGAATCGGACGGGGGTAGTCTCAAGCTGGCCGGCCTGCTCTGGTGCCTGGCCTCG
CGCCGCCGTGTATCGCCCCGCCCTGGGCGGCAAGGCTGGCCCGGTCGGCACCAGTTGCGTGAGCGGAAAG
ATGGCCGCTTCCCGGCCCTGCTGCAGGGAGCTCAAAATGGAGGACGCGGCGCTCGGGAGAGCGGGCGGGT
GAGTCACCCACACAAAGGAAAAGGGCCTTTCCGTCCTCAGCCGTCGCTTCATGTGACTCCACGGAGTACC
GGGCGCCGTCCAGGCACCTCGATTAGTTCTCGAGCTTTTGGAGTACGTCGTCTTTAGGTTGGGGGGAGGG
GTTTTATGCGATGGAGTTTCCCCACACTGAGTGGGTGGAGACTGAAGTTAGGCCAGCTTGGCACTTGATG
TAATTCTCCTTGGAATTTGCCCTTTTTGAGTTTGGATCTTGGTTCATTCTCAAGCCTCAGACAGTGGTTC
AAAGTTTTTTTCTTCCATTTCAGGTGTCGTGAGAAGGGCGAATTCGACCCAAGTTTGTACAAAAAAGCAG
GCTCGCCACCATGGTGAGCAAGGGCGAGGAGCTGTTCACCGGGGTGGTGCCCATCCTGGTCGAGCTGGAC
GGCGACGTAAACGGCCACAAGTTCAGCGTGAGGGGCGAGGGCGAGGGCGATGCCACCAACGGCAAGCTGA
CCCTGAAGTTCATCTGCACCACCGGCAAGCTGCCCGTGCCCTGGCCCACCCTCGTGACCACCCTGAGCCA
CGGCGTGCAGTGCTTCGCCCGCTACCCCGACCACATGAAGCAGCACGACTTCTTCAAGTCCGCCATGCCC
GAAGGCTACGTCCAGGAGCGCACCATCTTCTTCAAGGACGACGGCACCTACAAGACCCGCGCCGAGGTGA
AGTTCGAGGGCGACACCCTAGTGAACCGCATCGAGCTGAAGGGCGTCGACTTCAAGGAGGACGGCAACAT
CCTGGGGCACAAGCTGGAGTACAACTTCAACAGCCACAACATCTATATCATGGCCGTCAAGCAGAAGAAC
GGCATCAAGGTGAACTTCAAGATCCGCCACAACGTGGAGGACGGCAGCGTGCAGCTCGCCGACCACTACC
AGCAGAACACCCCCATCGGCGACGGCCCCGTGCTGCTGCCCGACAGCCACTACCTGAGCACCCAGTCCGT
GCTGAGCAAAGACCCCAACGAGAAGCGCGATCACATGGTCCTGCTGGAGTTCCGCACCGCCGCCGGGATC
ACTCTCGGCATGGACGAGCTGTACAAGTAATACCACCCAGCTTTCTTGTACAAAGTGGTACGCGTGAATT
CACTCCTCAGGTGCAGGCTGCCTATCAGAAGGTGGTGGCTGGTGTGGCCAATGCCCTGGCTCACAAATAC
CACTGAGATCTTTTTCCCTCTGCCAAAAATTATGGGGACATCATGAAGCCCCTTGAGCATCTGACTTCTG
GCTAATAAAGGAAATTTATTTTCATTGCAATAGTGTGTTGGAATTTTTTGTGTCTCTCACTCGGAAGGAC
ATATGGGAGGGCAAATCATTTAAAACATCAGAATGAGTATTTGGTTTAGAGTTTGGCAACATATGCCCAT
ATGCTGGCTGCCATGAACAAAGGTTGGCTATAAAGAGGTCATCAGTATATGAAACAGCCCCCTGCTGTCC
ATTCCTTATTCCATAGAAAAGCCTTGACTTGAGGTTAGATTTTTTTTATATTTTGTTTTGTGTTATTTTT
TTCTTTAACATCCCTAAAATTTTCCTTACATGTTTTACTAGCCAGATTTTTCCTCCTCTCCTGACTACTC
CCAGTCATAGCTGTCCCTCTTCTCTTATGGAGATCCCTCGACCTGCAGCCCAAGCTTGGCGTAATCATGG
TCATAGCTGTTTCCTGTGTGAAATTGTTATCCGCTCACAATTCCACACAACATACGAGCCGGAAGCATAA
AGTGTAAAGCCTGGGGTGCCTAATGAGTGAGCTAACTCACATTAATTGCGTTGCGCTCACTGCCCGCTTT
CCAGTCGGGAAACCTGTCGTGCCAGCGGATCGACAGTACTAAGCTTGGTCTAATACCCAATCTCTCGTCT
TATCCAGATGTTTTATACGCCTCTGGCCCGTGTCTCAAAATCTCTGATGTTACATTGCACAAGATAAAAT
AATATCATCATGAACAATAAAACTGTCTGCTTACATAAACAGTAATACAAGGGGTGTTATGAGCCATATT
CAACGGGAAACGTCGAGGCCGCGATTAAATTCCAACATGGATGCTGATTTATATGGGTATAAATGGGCTC
GCGATAATGTCGGGCAATCAGGTGCGACAATCTATCGCTTGTATGGGAAGCCCGATGCGCCAGAGTTGTT
TCTGAAACATGGCAAAGGTAGCGTTGCCAATGATGTTACAGATGAGATGGTCAGACTAAACTGGCTGACG
GAATTTATGCCTCTTCCGACCATCAAGCATTTTATCCGTACTCCTGATGATGCATGGTTACTCACCACTG
CGATCCCCGGAAAAACAGCATTCCAGGTATTAGAAGAATATCCTGATTCAGGTGAAAATATTGTTGATGC
GCTGGCAGTGTTCCTGCGCCGGTTGCATTCGATTCCTGTTTGTAATTGTCCTTTTAACAGCGATCGCGTA
TTTCGTCTCGCTCAGGCGCAATCACGAATGAATAACGGTTTGGTTGATGCGAGTGATTTTGATGACGAGC
GTAATGGCTGGCCTGTTGAACAAGTCTGGAAAGAAATGCATAAACTTTTGCCATTCTCACCGGATTCAGT
CGTCACTCATGGTGATTTCTCACTTGATAACCTTATTTTTGACGAGGGGAAATTAATAGGTTGTATTGAT
GTTGGACGAGTCGGAATCGCAGACCGATACCAGGATCTTGCCATCCTATGGAACTGCCTCGGTGAGTTTT
CTCCTTCATTACAGAAACGGCTTTTTCAAAAATATGGTATTGATAATCCTGATATGAATAAATTGCAGTT
TCATTTGATGCTCGATGAGTTTTTCTAATCAGAATTGGTTAATTGGTTGTAACACTGGCAGAGCATTACG
CTGACTTGACGGGACGGCGCAAGCTCATGACCAAAATCCCTTAACGTGAGTTACGCGTCGTTCCACTGAG
CGTCAGAGGTATCACTAGTATTACAGAGGTAAGTTATAACAGTCGCCTAACCC
