>Addgene plasmid #103397 | LSB-hsa-miR-301a-5p | depositor partial sequence | sequence record 195844 | hsa-miR-301a-5p target
AGTAGTGCAATAAAGTCAGAGC
