>Addgene plasmid #103397 | LSB-hsa-miR-301a-5p | addgene partial sequence | sequence record 243298 | mKate2-F 5'-ACCCGCTAAGAACCTCAAGA-3'
GGAGGCCGACAAAGAGACATACGTCGAGCAGCACGAGGTGGCTGTGGCCAGATACTGCGACCTCCCTAGC
AAACTGGGGCACAAACTTAATTGAGAATTCTACCACCCAGCTTTCTTGTACAAAGTGGTACGTCTCAAGA
CCAGAGGTCTCTGCTTGTTGATGCAGTAGTGCAATAAAGTCAGAGCAGTAGTGCAATAAAGTCAGAGCAG
TAGTGCAATAAAGTCAGAGCAGTAGTGCAATAAAGTCAGAGCCAACCAGAAGAGACCTGTGCTTCACTCC
TCAGGTGCAGGCTGCCTATCAGAAGGTGGTGGCTGGTGTGGCCAATGCCCTGGCTCACAAATACCACTGA
GATCTTTTTCCCTCTGCCAAAAATTATGGGGACATCATGAAGCCCCTTGAGCATCTGACTTCTGGCTAAT
AAAGGAAATTTATTTTCATTGCAATAGTGTGTTGGAATTTTTTGTGTCTCTCACTCGGAAGGACATATGG
GAGGGCAAATCATTTAAAACATCAGAATGAGTATTTGGTTTAGAGTTTGGCAACATATGCCCATATGCTG
GC
